>Addgene plasmid #55444 | mCerulean3-Rab5a-7 | depositor partial sequence | sequence record 85849 | insert sequence
GATCCGCTAGCGCTACCGGTCGCCACCATGGTGAGCAAGGGCGAGGAGCTGTTCACCGGGGTGGTGCCCA
TCCTGGTCGAGCTGGACGGCGACGTAAACGGCCACAAGTTCAGCGTGTCCGGCGAGGGCGAGGGCGATGC
CACCTACGGCAAGCTGACCCTGAAGTTCATCTGCACCACCGGCAAGCTGCCCGTGCCCTGGCCCACCCTC
GTGACCACCCTGAGCTGGGGCGTGCAGTGCTTCGCCCGCTACCCCGACCACATGAAGCAGCACGACTTCT
TCAAGTCCGCCATGCCCGAAGGCTACGTCCAGGAGCGCACCATCTTCTTCAAGGACGACGGCAACTACAA
GACCCGCGCCGAGGTGAAGTTCGAGGGCGACACCCTGGTGAACCGCATCGAGCTGAAGGGCATCGACTTC
AAGGAGGACGGCAACATCCTGGGGCACAAGCTGGAGTACAACGCCATCCACGGCAACGTCTATATCACCG
CCGACAAGCAGAAGAACGGCATCAAGGCCAACTTCGGCCTCAACTGCAACATCGAGGACGGCAGCGTGCA
GCTCGCCGACCACTACCAGCAGAACACCCCCATCGGCGACGGCCCCGTGCTGCTGCCCGACAACCACTAC
CTGAGCACCCAGTCCAAGCTGAGCAAAGACCCCAACGAGAAGCGCGATCACATGGTCCTGCTGGAGTTCG
TGACCGCCGCCGGGATCACTCTCGGCATGGACGAGCTGTACAAGTCCGGACTCAGATCTCGAGCCATGGC
TAGTCGAGGCGCAACAAGACCCAACGGGCCAAATACTGGAAATAAAATATGCCAGTTCAAACTAGTACTT
CTGGGAGAGTCTGCTGTTGGCAAATCAAGCCTAGTGCTTCGTTTTGTGAAGGGCCAATTTCATGAATTTC
AAGAGAGTACCATAGGGGCTGCTTTTCTAACCCAAACTGTGTGTCTTGATGATACAACAGTAAAGTTTGA
AATATGGGATACAGCTGGTCAAGAACGATACCATAGCTTAGCACCAATGTACTACAGAGGAGCACAAGCA
GCCATAGTTGTATATGATATCACAAATGAGGAGTCCTTTGCCAGAGCCAAAAACTGGGTTAAAGAACTTC
AGAGGCAAGCCAGTCCTAACATTGTAATAGCTTTATCAGGAAACAAGGCTGATCTTGCAAATAAAAGAGC
TGTCGATTTCCAGGAAGCACAGTCCTATGCAGATGACAACAGTTTATTATTCATGGAGACATCAGCTAAA
ACATCGATGAATGTAAATGAAATATTCATGGCAATAGCTAAAAAGTTGCCAAAGAACGAACCACAGAATC
CAGGAGCAAATTCTGCCAGAGGAAGAGGAGTAGACCTTACTGAACCCACGCAGCCAACCAGGAATCAGTG
TTGTAGTAACTAAGGATCCACCGGATCTAGATAACTGATCATAATCAGCCC
