>Addgene plasmid #55444 | mCerulean3-Rab5a-7 | addgene partial sequence | sequence record 105652 | N-ter GFP 5'-GGATCACTCTCGGCATGG-3'
GCTAGTCGAGGCGCAACAAGACCCAACGGGCCAAATACTGGAAATAAAATATGCCAGTTCAAACTAGTAC
TTCTGGGAGAGTCTGCTGTTGGCAAATCAAGCCTAGTGCTTCGTTTTGTGAAGGGCCAATTTCATGAATT
TCAAGAGAGTACCATAGGGGCTGCTTTTCTAACCCAAACTGTGTGTCTTGATGATACAACAGTAAAGTTT
GAAATATGGGATACAGCTGGTCAAGAACGATACCATAGCTTAGCACCAATGTACTACAGAGGAGCACAAG
CAGCCATAGTTGTATATGATATCACAAATGAGGAGTCCTTTGCCAGAGCCAAAAACTGGGTTAAAGAACT
TCAGAGGCAAGCCAGTCCTAACATTGTAATAGCTTTATCAGGAAACAAGGCTGATCTTGCAAATAAAAGA
GCTGTCGATTTCCAGGAAGCACAGTCCTATGCAGATGACAACAGTTTATTATTCATGGAGACATCAGCTA
AAACATCGATGAATGTAAATGAAATATTCATGGCAATAGCTAAAAAGTTGCCAAAGAACGAACCACAGAA
TCCAGGAGCAAATTCTGCCAGAGGAAGAGGAGTAGACCTTACTGAACCCACGCAGCCAACCAGGAATCAG
TGTTGTAGTAACTAAGGATCCACCGGATCTAGATAACTGATCATAATCAGCCATACCACATTTGTAGAGG
TTTTACTTGCTTTAAA
