[The description below was written by a language model from this plasmid's Addgene catalogue record.]
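Description:
mCerulean3-Rab5a-7 is a mammalian expression plasmid that produces the small Ras-family GTPase Rab5a fused to the cyan fluorescent protein mCerulean3. It is built on an mCerulean3 backbone of about 4.75 kb (without insert), in which the fluorescent protein coding sequence is supplied by the vector and sits at the N terminus of the inserted gene, so Rab5a is expressed as an mCerulean3-Rab5a fusion. The insert is listed with a RefSeq transcript accession as its alternative name, but the record does not explicitly state the species. Transcription is driven by the CMV promoter, a strong constitutive promoter in most mammalian cell lines, and the listed 3′ sequencing primer indicates that an SV40 polyadenylation signal lies downstream of the fusion. The plasmid is maintained in E. coli at high copy number under kanamycin selection, and it carries a neomycin resistance marker that allows G418 selection of stably transfected mammalian cells. No feature table is provided, so the origin of replication, the linker between the tag and Rab5a (the "7" in the name may refer to it, but this is not stated) and the cloning method are not documented.

The construct is intended as a fluorescent localization marker. Rab5a is generally known as a regulator of early endosome trafficking and fusion, so a tagged version is typically used to visualize Rab5-positive compartments in live or fixed cells. mCerulean3 is an improved Cerulean variant with enhanced brightness and reduced reversible photoswitching, with recorded excitation and emission maxima of 433 and 475 nm. This makes the fusion suited to cyan-channel imaging, including multicolour experiments alongside other fluorescent proteins.
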