Addgene plasmid #55444: mCerulean3-Rab5a-7
Purpose: Localization: Ras GTPase, Excitation: 433, Emission: 475
Depositing lab: Michael Davidson. Depositing organization: Florida State University, Tallahassee. Publication: An improved cerulean fluorescent protein with enhanced brightness and reduced reversible photoswitching. Markwardt ML, Kremers GJ, Kraft CA, Ray K, Cranfill PJ, Wilson KA, Day RN, Wachter RM, Davidson MW, Rizzo MA. PLoS One. 2011 . 6(3):e17896. 10.1371/journal.pone.0017896 PubMed 21479270.
Backbone
  Vector backbone: mCerulean3
  Backbone size w/o insert (bp): 4750
  Vector type: Mammalian Expression
  Selectable markers: Neomycin (select with G418)
Growth in bacteria
  Bacterial resistance: Kanamycin, 50 μg/mL
  Growth temperature: 37°C
  Growth strain: DH5alpha
  Copy number: High Copy
Gene/Insert
  Gene/Insert name: Rab5a (alt name: NM_004162.4)
  Promoter: CMV
  Tag / fusion protein: mCerulean3 (N terminal on backbone)
  Cloning method: Unknown
  Sequencing primers: 5′ CMV-F; 3′ SV40pA-R
Terms and licenses: Academic/Nonprofit Terms; Industry Terms: Not Available to Industry
Depositor comments: . Excitation = 433; Emission = 475
How to cite: mCerulean3-Rab5a-7 was a gift from Michael Davidson (Addgene plasmid # 55444 ; http://n2t.net/addgene:55444 ; RRID:Addgene_55444)
